Addgene plasmid #186615: pLV-Kif5b-T92N-Myc
Purpose: Third generation lentiviral vector expressing Kinesin Heavy Chain 5 isoform B Rigor mutant (T92N) fused to Myc tag
Depositing lab: Gia Voeltz. Depositing organization: University of Colorado, Boulder. Publication: The ER ladder is a unique morphological feature of developing mammalian axons. Zamponi E, Meehl JB, Voeltz GK. Dev Cell. 2022 Jun 6;57(11):1369-1382.e6. doi: 10.1016/j.devcel.2022.05.002. Epub 2022 May 23. PubMed 35609616.
Backbone
  Vector backbone: pLV-eGFP_Addgene#36083
  Total vector size (bp): 9609
  Vector type: Mammalian Expression, Lentiviral
Growth in bacteria
  Bacterial resistance: Ampicillin, 100 μg/mL
  Growth temperature: 30°C
  Growth strain: NEB Stable
  Copy number: Unknown
Gene/Insert
  Gene/Insert name: Kinesin Heavy Chain isoform 5b Rigor mutant (T92N)
  Species: H. sapiens (human)
  Insert size (bp): 2889
  Mutation: T92N
  GenBank ID: NM_004521.3
  Entrez Gene: KIF5B (a.k.a. HEL-S-61, KINH, KNS, KNS1, UKHC)
  Promoter: CMV
  Tag / fusion protein: Myc tag (C terminal on insert)
  Cloning method: Restriction Enzyme; 5′ cloning site XbaI (not destroyed); 3′ cloning site SalI (not destroyed)
  Sequencing primers: 5′ gtgggaggtctatataagcagagctc; 3′ tacaaaggcattaaagcagcgtat
Terms and licenses: Academic/Nonprofit Terms; Industry Terms: Not Available to Industry
How to cite: pLV-Kif5b-T92N-Myc was a gift from Gia Voeltz (Addgene plasmid # 186615 ; http://n2t.net/addgene:186615 ; RRID:Addgene_186615)
