[The description below was written by a language model from this plasmid's Addgene catalogue record and pLannotate feature annotations shown in this document.]
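Description:
pLV-Kif5b-T92N-Myc is a 9,609 bp third-generation, self-inactivating HIV-1 lentiviral transfer plasmid built on the pLV-eGFP backbone, intended for expression of a mutant kinesin heavy chain in mammalian cells by transfection or viral transduction. It is propagated in E. coli through a high-copy ColE1/pUC-type origin with ampicillin selection (AmpR/β-lactamase). The backbone also carries an f1 origin, an SV40 origin and remnants of a lacZα/lac promoter cloning region flanked by T7 and T3 promoters.

The viral genome is transcribed in packaging cells from a chimeric RSV promoter fused to a truncated 5' LTR, which makes production Tat-independent, as is typical of third-generation systems. Downstream lie the Ψ packaging signal with a partial gag sequence, the Rev response element for Rev-dependent nuclear export of the full-length RNA, and the cPPT/CTS, which aids nuclear import of the reverse-transcribed genome. The internal expression cassette uses the CMV enhancer and immediate-early promoter to drive the 2,889 bp human KIF5B coding sequence, cloned between XbaI and SalI sites and carrying the T92N substitution. According to the record it also has a C-terminal Myc epitope tag, although the tag is not separately annotated in the feature table. A WPRE follows the insert to enhance transcript stability and expression. The ΔU3 3' LTR inactivates LTR promoter activity after integration, and an SV40 poly(A) signal lies beyond it.

T92N is described as a rigor mutant, a motor-domain change generally understood to lock kinesin onto microtubules without productive movement. The construct therefore serves as a tool for perturbing kinesin-1-dependent transport, with the Myc tag allowing detection. The associated study concerns endoplasmic reticulum organisation in developing mammalian axons.
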