Features (pLannotate 1.2.2; 26 found; start..end, strand, type, name):
    184..3072    +  CDS            KIF5B: KINH_HUMAN - Also known as KNS, KNS1. Experimental evidence at protein level: Swiss-Prot protein existence level 1. Microtubule-dependent motor required for normal distribution of mitochondria and lysosomes. Can induce formation of neurite-like membrane protrusions in non-neuronal cells in a ZFYVE27-dependent manner (By similarity). Regulates centrosome and nuclear positioning during mitotic entry. During the G2 phase of the cell cycle in a BICD2- dependent manner, antagonizes dynein function and drives the separation of nuclei and centrosomes (PubMed:20386726). Required for anterograde axonal
   3112..3700    +  misc_feature   WPRE: woodchuck hepatitis virus posttranscriptional regulatory element
   3717..3785    +  CDS            nef (fragment): NEF_HV1Z2 - Experimental evidence at protein level: Swiss-Prot protein existence level 1. Extracellular Nef protein targets CD4(+) T-lymphocytes for apoptosis by interacting with CXCR4 surface receptors. From Human immunodeficiency virus type 1 group M subtype D (isolate Z2/CDC-Z34) (HIV-1).
   3787..4020    +  LTR            3' LTR (ΔU3): self-inactivating 3' long terminal repeat (LTR) from HIV-1
   4092..4213    +  polyA_signal   SV40 poly(A) signal: SV40 polyadenylation signal
   4253..4388    +  rep_origin     SV40 ori: SV40 origin of replication
   4409..4427    -  promoter       T7 promoter: promoter for bacteriophage T7 RNA polymerase
   4435..4590    +  CDS            lacZα (fragment): LacZα fragment of β-galactosidase; lacZ fragment
   4595..5023    +  rep_origin     f1 ori (sequence partly withheld): f1 bacteriophage origin of replication; arrow indicates direction of (+) strand synthesis
   5076..5180    +  promoter       AmpR promoter: bla
   5181..6041    +  CDS            AmpR: β-lactamase; bla; confers resistance to ampicillin, carbenicillin, and related antibiotics
   6212..6800    +  rep_origin     ori: high-copy-number ColE1/pMB1/pBR322/pUC origin of replication
   6983..7075    +  CDS            lacI (fragment): lac repressor; lacI; The lac repressor binds to the lac operator to inhibit transcription in E. coli. This inhibition can be relieved by adding lactose or isopropyl-β-D-thiogalactopyranoside (IPTG).
   7088..7109    +  protein_bind   CAP binding site: CAP binding activates transcription in the presence of cAMP. E. coli catabolite activator protein
   7128..7154    +  promoter       lac promoter (fragment): promoter for the E. coli lac operon
   7162..7178    +  protein_bind   lac operator: The lac repressor binds to the lac operator to inhibit transcription in E. coli. This inhibition can be relieved by adding lactose or isopropyl-β-D-thiogalactopyranoside (IPTG). lac repressor encoded by lacI
   7223..7241    +  promoter       T3 promoter: promoter for bacteriophage T3 RNA polymerase
   7269..7495    +  promoter       RSV promoter: Rous sarcoma virus enhancer/promoter
   7496..7676    +  LTR            5' LTR (truncated): truncated 5' long terminal repeat (LTR) from HIV-1
   7723..7848    +  misc_feature   HIV-1 Ψ: packaging signal of human immunodeficiency virus type 1
   7832..8195    +  CDS            HIV-1 gag (fragment): gag protein from human immunodeficiency virus 1; gag
   8341..8574    +  misc_feature   RRE: The Rev response element (RRE) of HIV-1 allows for Rev-dependent mRNA export from the nucleus to the cytoplasm.
   8951..9051    +  CDS            Rev (fragment): human immunodeficiency virus 1 (HIV-1) Rev protein; rev; enhances nuclear export of unspliced and incompletely spliced viral mRNAs
   9070..9186    +  misc_feature   cPPT/CTS: central polypurine tract and central termination sequence of HIV-1
   9209..9512    +  enhancer       CMV enhancer: human cytomegalovirus immediate early enhancer
   9513..107     +  promoter       CMV promoter (across the origin): human cytomegalovirus (CMV) immediate early promoter
>Addgene plasmid #186615 | pLV-Kif5b-T92N-Myc | addgene full sequence | sequence record 371213 | Addgene NGS Result
TTTGGCACCAAAATCAACGGGACTTTCCAAAATGTCGTAACAACTCCGCCCCATTGACGCAAATGGGCGG
TAGGCGTGTACGGTGGGAGGTCTATATAAGCAGAGCTCGTTTAGTGAACCGTCAGATCGCCTGGAGACGC
CATCCACGCTGTTTTGACCTCCATAGAAGACACCGACTCTAGAATGGCGGACCTGGCCGAGTGCAACATC
AAAGTGATGTGTCGCTTCAGACCTCTCAACGAGTCTGAAGTGAACCGCGGCGACAAGTACATCGCCAAGT
TTCAGGGAGAAGACACGGTCGTGATCGCGTCCAAGCCTTATGCATTTGATCGGGTGTTCCAGTCAAGCAC
ATCTCAAGAGCAAGTGTATAATGACTGTGCAAAGAAGATTGTTAAAGATGTACTTGAAGGATATAATGGA
ACAATATTTGCATATGGACAAACATCCTCTGGGAAGAACCACACAATGGAGGGTAAACTTCATGATCCAG
AAGGCATGGGAATTATTCCAAGAATAGTGCAAGATATTTTTAATTATATTTACTCCATGGATGAAAATTT
GGAATTTCATATTAAGGTTTCATATTTTGAAATATATTTGGATAAGATAAGGGACCTGTTAGATGTTTCA
AAGACCAACCTTTCAGTTCATGAAGACAAAAACCGAGTTCCCTATGTAAAGGGGTGCACAGAGCGTTTTG
TATGTAGTCCAGATGAAGTTATGGATACCATAGATGAAGGAAAATCCAACAGACATGTAGCAGTTACAAA
TATGAATGAACATAGCTCTAGGAGTCACAGTATATTTCTTATTAATGTCAAACAAGAGAACACACAAACG
GAACAAAAGCTGAGTGGAAAACTTTATCTGGTTGATTTAGCTGGTAGTGAAAAGGTTAGTAAAACTGGAG
CTGAAGGTGCTGTGCTGGATGAAGCTAAAAACATCAACAAGTCACTTTCTGCTCTTGGAAATGTTATTTC
TGCTTTGGCTGAGGGTAGTACATATGTTCCATATCGAGATAGTAAAATGACAAGAATCCTTCAAGATTCA
TTAGGTGGCAACTGTAGAACCACTATTGTAATTTGCTGCTCTCCATCATCATACAATGAGTCTGAAACAA
AATCTACACTCTTATTTGGCCAAAGGGCCAAAACAATTAAGAACACAGTTTGTGTCAATGTGGAGTTAAC
TGCAGAACAGTGGAAAAAGAAGTATGAAAAAGAAAAAGAAAAAAATAAGATCCTGCGGAACACTATTCAG
TGGCTTGAAAATGAGCTCAACAGATGGCGTAATGGGGAGACGGTGCCTATTGATGAACAGTTTGACAAAG
AGAAAGCCAACTTGGAAGCTTTCACAGTGGATAAAGATATTACTCTTACCAATGATAAACCAGCAACCGC
AATTGGAGTTATAGGAAATTTTACTGATGCTGAAAGAAGAAAGTGTGAAGAAGAAATTGCTAAATTATAC
AAACAGCTTGATGACAAGGATGAAGAAATTAACCAGCAAAGTCAACTGGTAGAGAAACTGAAGACGCAAA
TGTTGGATCAGGAGGAGCTTTTGGCATCTACCAGAAGGGATCAAGACAATATGCAAGCTGAGCTGAATCG
CCTTCAAGCAGAAAATGATGCCTCTAAAGAAGAAGTGAAAGAAGTTTTACAGGCCCTAGAAGAACTTGCT
GTCAATTATGATCAGAAGTCTCAGGAAGTTGAAGACAAAACTAAGGAATATGAATTGCTTAGTGATGAAT
TGAATCAGAAATCGGCAACTTTAGCGAGTATAGATGCTGAGCTTCAGAAACTTAAGGAAATGACCAACCA
CCAGAAAAAACGAGCAGCTGAGATGATGGCATCTTTACTAAAAGACCTTGCAGAAATAGGAATTGCTGTG
GGAAATAATGATGTAAAGCAGCCTGAGGGAACTGGCATGATAGATGAAGAGTTCACTGTTGCAAGACTCT
ACATTAGCAAAATGAAGTCAGAAGTAAAAACCATGGTGAAACGTTGCAAGCAGTTAGAAAGCACACAAAC
TGAGAGCAACAAAAAAATGGAAGAAAATGAAAAGGAGTTAGCAGCATGTCAGCTTCGTATCTCTCAACAT
GAAGCCAAAATCAAGTCATTGACTGAATACCTTCAAAATGTGGAACAAAAGAAAAGACAGTTGGAGGAAT
CTGTCGATGCCCTCAGTGAAGAACTAGTCCAGCTTCGAGCACAAGAGAAAGTCCATGAAATGGAAAAGGA
GCACTTAAATAAGGTTCAGACTGCAAATGAAGTTAAGCAAGCTGTTGAACAGCAGATCCAGAGCCATAGA
GAAACTCATCAAAAACAGATCAGTAGTTTGAGAGATGAAGTAGAAGCAAAAGCAAAACTTATTACTGATC
TTCAAGACCAAAACCAGAAAATGATGTTAGAGCAGGAACGTCTAAGAGTAGAACATGAGAAGTTGAAAGC
CACAGATCAGGAAAAGAGCAGAAAACTACATGAACTTACGGTTATGCAAGATAGACGAGAACAAGCAAGA
CAAGACTTGAAGGGTTTGGAAGAGACAGTGGCAAAAGAACTTCAGACTTTACACAACCTGCGCAAACTCT
TTGTTCAGGACCTGGCTACAAGAGTTAAAAAGAGTGCTGAGATTGATTCTGATGACACCGGAGGCAGCGC
TGCTCAGAAGCAAAAAATCTCCTTTCTTGAAAATAATCTTGAACAGCTCACTAAAGTGCACAAACAGTTG
GTACGTGATAATGCAGATCTCCGCTGTGAACTTCCTAAGTTGGAAAAGCGACTTCGAGCTACAGCTGAGA
GAGTGAAAGCTTTGGAATCAGCACTGAAAGAAGCTAAAGAAAATGCATCTCGTGATCGCAAACGCTATCA
GCAAGAAGTAGATCGCATAAAGGAAGCAGTCAGGTCAAAGAATATGGCCAGAAGAGGGCATTCTGCACAG
ATTGCTAAACCTATTCGTCCCGGGCAACATCCAGCAGCTTCTCCAACTCACCCAAGTGCAATTCGTGGAG
GAGGTGCATTTGTTCAGAACAGCCAGCCAGTGGCAGTGCGAGGTGGAGGAGGCAAACAAGTGGAACAAAA
ACTTATTTCTGAAGAAGATCTGTAAGTCGACAATCAACCTCTGGATTACAAAATTTGTGAAAGATTGACT
GGTATTCTTAACTATGTTGCTCCTTTTACGCTATGTGGATACGCTGCTTTAATGCCTTTGTATCATGCTA
TTGCTTCCCGTATGGCTTTCATTTTCTCCTCCTTGTATAAATCCTGGTTGCTGTCTCTTTATGAGGAGTT
GTGGCCCGTTGTCAGGCAACGTGGCGTGGTGTGCACTGTGTTTGCTGACGCAACCCCCACTGGTTGGGGC
ATTGCCACCACCTGTCAGCTCCTTTCCGGGACTTTCGCTTTCCCCCTCCCTATTGCCACGGCGGAACTCA
TCGCCGCCTGCCTTGCCCGCTGCTGGACAGGGGCTCGGCTGTTGGGCACTGACAATTCCGTGGTGTTGTC
GGGGAAGCTGACGTCCTTTCCATGGCTGCTCGCCTGTGTTGCCACCTGGATTCTGCGCGGGACGTCCTTC
TGCTACGTCCCTTCGGCCCTCAATCCAGCGGACCTTCCTTCCCGCGGCCTGCTGCCGGCTCTGCGGCCTC
TTCCGCGTCTTCGCCTTCGCCCTCAGACGAGTCGGATCTCCCTTTGGGCCGCCTCCCCGCCTGGAATTCG
AGCTCGGTACCTTTAAGACCAATGACTTACAAGGCAGCTGTAGATCTTAGCCACTTTTTAAAAGAAAAGG
GGGGACTGGAAGGGCTAATTCACTCCCAACGAAGACAAGATCTGCTTTTTGCTTGTACTGGGTCTCTCTG
GTTAGACCAGATCTGAGCCTGGGAGCTCTCTGGCTAACTAGGGAACCCACTGCTTAAGCCTCAATAAAGC
TTGCCTTGAGTGCTTCAAGTAGTGTGTGCCCGTCTGTTGTGTGACTCTGGTAACTAGAGATCCCTCAGAC
CCTTTTAGTCAGTGTGGAAAATCTCTAGCAGTAGTAGTTCATGTCATCTTATTATTCAGTATTTATAACT
TGCAAAGAAATGAATATCAGAGAGTGAGAGGAACTTGTTTATTGCAGCTTATAATGGTTACAAATAAAGC
AATAGCATCACAAATTTCACAAATAAAGCATTTTTTTCACTGCATTCTAGTTGTGGTTTGTCCAAACTCA
TCAATGTATCTTATCATGTCTGGCTCTAGCTATCCCGCCCCTAACTCCGCCCATCCCGCCCCTAACTCCG
CCCAGTTCCGCCCATTCTCCGCCCCATGGCTGACTAATTTTTTTTATTTATGCAGAGGCCGAGGCCGCCT
CGGCCTCTGAGCTATTCCAGAAGTAGTGAGGAGGCTTTTTTGGAGGCCTAGGGACGTACCCAATTCGCCC
TATAGTGAGTCGTATTACGCGCGCTCACTGGCCGTCGTTTTACAACGTCGTGACTGGGAAAACCCTGGCG
TTACCCAACTTAATCGCCTTGCAGCACATCCCCCTTTCGCCAGCTGGCGTAATAGCGAAGAGGCCCGCAC
CGATCGCCCTTCCCAACAGTTGCGCAGCCTGAATGGCGAATGGG
[124 nt withheld, positions 4595-4718]
C
[91 nt withheld, positions 4720-4810]
A
[49 nt withheld, positions 4812-4860]
CCTTTGACGTTGGAGTCCACGTTCTTT
[37 nt withheld, positions 4888-4924]
ACCCTATCTCGGTCTATTCTTTTGATTTATAAGGGATTTTGCCGATTTCGGCCTATTGGTTAAAAAATGA
GCTGATTTAACAAAAATTTAACGCGAATTTTAACAAAATATTAACGCTTACAATTTAGGTGGCACTTTTC
GGGGAAATGTGCGCGGAACCCCTATTTGTTTATTTTTCTAAATACATTCAAATATGTATCCGCTCATGAG
ACAATAACCCTGATAAATGCTTCAATAATATTGAAAAAGGAAGAGTATGAGTATTCAACATTTCCGTGTC
GCCCTTATTCCCTTTTTTGCGGCATTTTGCCTTCCTGTTTTTGCTCACCCAGAAACGCTGGTGAAAGTAA
AAGATGCTGAAGATCAGTTGGGTGCACGAGTGGGTTACATCGAACTGGATCTCAACAGCGGTAAGATCCT
TGAGAGTTTTCGCCCCGAAGAACGTTTTCCAATGATGAGCACTTTTAAAGTTCTGCTATGTGGCGCGGTA
TTATCCCGTATTGACGCCGGGCAAGAGCAACTCGGTCGCCGCATACACTATTCTCAGAATGACTTGGTTG
AGTACTCACCAGTCACAGAAAAGCATCTTACGGATGGCATGACAGTAAGAGAATTATGCAGTGCTGCCAT
AACCATGAGTGATAACACTGCGGCCAACTTACTTCTGACAACGATCGGAGGACCGAAGGAGCTAACCGCT
TTTTTGCACAACATGGGGGATCATGTAACTCGCCTTGATCGTTGGGAACCGGAGCTGAATGAAGCCATAC
CAAACGACGAGCGTGACACCACGATGCCTGTAGCAATGGCAACAACGTTGCGCAAACTATTAACTGGCGA
ACTACTTACTCTAGCTTCCCGGCAACAATTAATAGACTGGATGGAGGCGGATAAAGTTGCAGGACCACTT
CTGCGCTCGGCCCTTCCGGCTGGCTGGTTTATTGCTGATAAATCTGGAGCCGGTGAGCGTGGGTCTCGCG
GTATCATTGCAGCACTGGGGCCAGATGGTAAGCCCTCCCGTATCGTAGTTATCTACACGACGGGGAGTCA
GGCAACTATGGATGAACGAAATAGACAGATCGCTGAGATAGGTGCCTCACTGATTAAGCATTGGTAACTG
TCAGACCAAGTTTACTCATATATACTTTAGATTGATTTAAAACTTCATTTTTAATTTAAAAGGATCTAGG
TGAAGATCCTTTTTGATAATCTCATGACCAAAATCCCTTAACGTGAGTTTTCGTTCCACTGAGCGTCAGA
CCCCGTAGAAAAGATCAAAGGATCTTCTTGAGATCCTTTTTTTCTGCGCGTAATCTGCTGCTTGCAAACA
AAAAAACCACCGCTACCAGCGGTGGTTTGTTTGCCGGATCAAGAGCTACCAACTCTTTTTCCGAAGGTAA
CTGGCTTCAGCAGAGCGCAGATACCAAATACTGTTCTTCTAGTGTAGCCGTAGTTAGGCCACCACTTCAA
GAACTCTGTAGCACCGCCTACATACCTCGCTCTGCTAATCCTGTTACCAGTGGCTGCTGCCAGTGGCGAT
AAGTCGTGTCTTACCGGGTTGGACTCAAGACGATAGTTACCGGATAAGGCGCAGCGGTCGGGCTGAACGG
GGGGTTCGTGCACACAGCCCAGCTTGGAGCGAACGACCTACACCGAACTGAGATACCTACAGCGTGAGCT
ATGAGAAAGCGCCACGCTTCCCGAAGGGAGAAAGGCGGACAGGTATCCGGTAAGCGGCAGGGTCGGAACA
GGAGAGCGCACGAGGGAGCTTCCAGGGGGAAACGCCTGGTATCTTTATAGTCCTGTCGGGTTTCGCCACC
TCTGACTTGAGCGTCGATTTTTGTGATGCTCGTCAGGGGGGCGGAGCCTATGGAAAAACGCCAGCAACGC
GGCCTTTTTACGGTTCCTGGCCTTTTGCTGGCCTTTTGCTCACATGTTCTTTCCTGCGTTATCCCCTGAT
TCTGTGGATAACCGTATTACCGCCTTTGAGTGAGCTGATACCGCTCGCCGCAGCCGAACGACCGAGCGCA
GCGAGTCAGTGAGCGAGGAAGCGGAAGAGCGCCCAATACGCAAACCGCCTCTCCCCGCGCGTTGGCCGAT
TCATTAATGCAGCTGGCACGACAGGTTTCCCGACTGGAAAGCGGGCAGTGAGCGCAACGCAATTAATGTG
AGTTAGCTCACTCATTAGGCACCCCAGGCTTTCCACTTTATGCTTCCGGCTCGTATGTTGTGTGGAATTG
TGAGCGGATAACAATTTCACACAGGAAACAGCTATGACCATGATTACGCCAAGCGCGCAATTAACCCTCA
CTAAAGGGAACAAAAGCTGGAGCTGCAAGCTTAATGTAGTCTTATGCAATACTCTTGTAGTCTTGCAACA
TGGTAACGATGAGTTAGCAACATGCCTTACAAGGAGAGAAAAAGCACCGTGCATGCCGATTGGTGGAAGT
AAGGTGGTACGATCGTGCCTTATTAGGAAGGCAACAGACGGGTCTGACATGGATTGGACGAACCACTGAA
TTGCCGCATTGCAGAGATATTGTATTTAAGTGCCTAGCTCGATACATAAACGGGTCTCTCTGGTTAGACC
AGATCTGAGCCTGGGAGCTCTCTGGCTAACTAGGGAACCCACTGCTTAAGCCTCAATAAAGCTTGCCTTG
AGTGCTTCAAGTAGTGTGTGCCCGTCTGTTGTGTGACTCTGGTAACTAGAGATCCCTCAGACCCTTTTAG
TCAGTGTGGAAAATCTCTAGCAGTGGCGCCCGAACAGGGACTTGAAAGCGAAAGGGAAACCAGAGGAGCT
CTCTCGACGCAGGACTCGGCTTGCTGAAGCGCGCACGGCAAGAGGCGAGGGGCGGCGACTGGTGAGTACG
CCAAAAATTTTGACTAGCGGAGGCTAGAAGGAGAGAGATGGGTGCGAGAGCGTCAGTATTAAGCGGGGGA
GAATTAGATCGCGATGGGAAAAAATTCGGTTAAGGCCAGGGGGAAAGAAAAAATATAAATTAAAACATAT
AGTATGGGCAAGCAGGGAGCTAGAACGATTCGCAGTTAATCCTGGCCTGTTAGAAACATCAGAAGGCTGT
AGACAAATACTGGGACAGCTACAACCATCCCTTCAGACAGGATCAGAAGAACTTAGATCATTATATAATA
CAGTAGCAACCCTCTATTGTGTGCATCAAAGGATAGAGATAAAAGACACCAAGGAAGCTTTAGACAAGAT
AGAGGAAGAGCAAAACAAAAGTAAGACCACCGCACAGCAAGCGGCCGCTGATCTTCAGACCTGGAGGAGG
AGATATGAGGGACAATTGGAGAAGTGAATTATATAAATATAAAGTAGTAAAAATTGAACCATTAGGAGTA
GCACCCACCAAGGCAAAGAGAAGAGTGGTGCAGAGAGAAAAAAGAGCAGTGGGAATAGGAGCTTTGTTCC
TTGGGTTCTTGGGAGCAGCAGGAAGCACTATGGGCGCAGCGTCAATGACGCTGACGGTACAGGCCAGACA
ATTATTGTCTGGTATAGTGCAGCAGCAGAACAATTTGCTGAGGGCTATTGAGGCGCAACAGCATCTGTTG
CAACTCACAGTCTGGGGCATCAAGCAGCTCCAGGCAAGAATCCTGGCTGTGGAAAGATACCTAAAGGATC
AACAGCTCCTGGGGATTTGGGGTTGCTCTGGAAAACTCATTTGCACCACTGCTGTGCCTTGGAATGCTAG
TTGGAGTAATAAATCTCTGGAACAGATTTGGAATCACACGACCTGGATGGAGTGGGACAGAGAAATTAAC
AATTACACAAGCTTAATACACTCCTTAATTGAAGAATCGCAAAACCAGCAAGAAAAGAATGAACAAGAAT
TATTGGAATTAGATAAATGGGCAAGTTTGTGGAATTGGTTTAACATAACAAATTGGCTGTGGTATATAAA
ATTATTCATAATGATAGTAGGAGGCTTGGTAGGTTTAAGAATAGTTTTTGCTGTACTTTCTATAGTGAAT
AGAGTTAGGCAGGGATATTCACCATTATCGTTTCAGACCCACCTCCCAACCCCGAGGGGACCCGACAGGC
CCGAAGGAATAGAAGAAGAAGGTGGAGAGAGAGACAGAGACAGATCCATTCGATTAGTGAACGGATCTCG
ACGGTATCGGTTAACTTTTAAAAGAAAAGGGGGGATTGGGGGGTATAGTGCAGGGGAAAGAATAGTAGAC
ATAATAGCAACAGACATACAAACTAAAGAATTACAAAAACAAATTACAAAATTCAAAATTTTATCGATAA
GCTTGGGAGTTCCGCGTTACATAACTTACGGTAAATGGCCCGCCTGGCTGACCGCCCAACGACCCCCGCC
CATTGACGTCAATAATGACGTATGTTCCCATAGTAACGCCAATAGGGACTTTCCATTGACGTCAATGGGT
GGAGTATTTACGGTAAACTGCCCACTTGGCAGTACATCAAGTGTATCATATGCCAAGTACGCCCCCTATT
GACGTCAATGACGGTAAATGGCCCGCCTGGCATTATGCCCAGTACATGACCTTATGGGACTTTCCTACTT
GGCAGTACATCTACGTATTAGTCATCGCTATTACCATGGTGATGCGGTTTTGGCAGTACATCAATGGGCG
TGGATAGCGGTTTGACTCACGGGGATTTCCAAGTCTCCACCCCATTGACGTCAATGGGAGTTTGT
